>Addgene plasmid #123042 | pWS497 | addgene full sequence | sequence record 240657 | Addgene NGS Result
AGTCGGTCTCATTGATATAAAAGAGAAGCAAATAACTCCTTGTCTTGTATCAATTGCATTATAATATCTT
CTTGTTAGTGCAATATCATATAGAAGTCATCGAAATAGATATTAAGAAAAACAAACTGTACAATCAATCA
ATCAATCATCACATAAAAGATCTATGTGAGACCAGACCAATAAAAAACGCCCGGCGGCAACCGAGCGTTC
TGAACAAATCCAGATGGAGTTCTGAGGTCATTACTGGATCTATCAACAGGAGTCCAAGCGAGCTCGATAT
CAAATTACGCCCCGCCCTGCCACTCATCGCAGTACTGTTGTAATTCATTAAGCATTCTGCCGACATGGAA
GCCATCACAAACGGCATGATGAACCTGAATCGCCAGCGGCATCAGCACCTTGTCGCCTTGCGTATAATAT
TTGCCCATGGTGAAAACGGGGGCGAAGAAGTTGTCCATATTGGCCACGTTTAAATCAAAACTGGTGAAAC
TCACCCAGGGATTGGCTGAAACGAAAAACATATTCTCAATAAACCCTTTAGGGAAATAGGCCAGGTTTTC
ACCGTAACACGCCACATCTTGCGAATATATGTGTAGAAACTGCCGGAAATCGTCGTGGTATTCACTCCAG
AGCGATGAAAACGTTTCAGTTTGCTCATGGAAAACGGTGTAACAAGGGTGAACACTATCCCATATCACCA
GCTCACCGTCTTTCATTGCCATACGAAATTCCGGATGAGCATTCATCAGGCGGGCAAGAATGTGAATAAA
GGCCGGATAAAACTTGTGCTTATTTTTCTTTACGGTCTTTAAAAAGGCCGTAATATCCAGCTGAACGGTC
TGGTTATAGGTACATTGAGCAACTGACTGAAATGCCTCAAAATGTTCTTTACGATGCCATTGGGATATAT
CAACGGTGGTATATCCAGTGATTTTTTTCTCCATTTTAGCTTCCTTAGCTCCTGAAAATCTCGATAACTC
AAAAAATACGCCCGGTAGTGATCTTATTTCATTATGGTGAAAGTTGGAACCTCTTACGTGCCCGATCAAT
CATGACCAAAATCCCTTAACGTGAGTTTTCGTTCCACTGAGCGTCAGACCCCGTAGAAAAGATCAAAGGA
TCTTCTTGAGATCCTTTTTTTCTGCGCGTAATCTGCTGCTTGCAAACAAAAAAACCACCGCTACCAGCGG
TGGTTTGTTTGCCGGATCAAGAGCTACCAACTCTTTTTCCGAAGGTAACTGGCTTCAGCAGAGCGCAGAT
ACCAAATACTGTTCTTCTAGTGTAGCCGTAGTTAGGCCACCACTTCAAGAACTCTGTAGCACCGCCTACA
TACCTCGCTCTGCTAATCCTGTTACCAGTGGCTGCTGCCAGTGGCGATAAGTCGTGTCTTACCGGGTTGG
ACTCAAGACGATAGTTACCGGATAAGGCGCAGCGGTCGGGCTGAACGGGGGGTTCGTGCACACAGCCCAG
CTTGGAGCGAACGACCTACACCGAACTGAGATACCTACAGCGTGAGCTATGAGAAAGCGCCACGCTTCCC
GAAGGGAGAAAGGCGGACAGGTATCCGGTAAGCGGCAGGGTCGGAACAGGAGAGCGCACGAGGGAGCTTC
CAGGGGGAAACGCCTGGTATCTTTATAGTCCTGTCGGGTTTCGCCACCTCTGACTTGAGCGTCGATTTTT
GTGATGCTCGTCAGGGGGGCGGAGCCTATGGAAAAACGCCAGCAACGCGGCCTTTTTACGGTTCCTGGCC
TTTTGCTGGCCTTTTGCTCACATGTTCTTTCCTGCGTTATCCCCTGATTCTGTGGATAACCGT
Features (pLannotate 1.2.2; 6 found; start..end, strand, type, name):
     15..101     +  promoter       CUP1 promoter (fragment): S. cerevisiae CUP1; inducible metallothionein promoter, regulated by Cu2+
    126..141     -  rep_origin     ARS1 (fragment): S. cerevisiae autonomously replicating sequence ARS1
    180..214     -  terminator     lambda t0 terminator: minimal transcription terminator from phage lambda (Scholtissek and Grosse, 1987)
    288..944     -  CDS            cat: CAT_ECOLX - Experimental evidence at protein level: Swiss-Prot protein existence level 1. This enzyme is an effector of chloramphenicol resistance in bacteria. From Escherichia coli. This protein is used as a marker in many commonly used cloning vectors, such as pACYC184.
    945..1042    -  promoter       cat promoter: promoter of the E. coli cat gene encoding chloramphenicol acetyltransferase
   1126..1714    +  rep_origin     ori: high-copy-number ColE1/pMB1/pBR322/pUC origin of replication
