[The description below was written by a language model from this plasmid's Addgene catalogue record and pLannotate feature annotations shown in this document.]
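Description:
pWS497 is a small (about 1.8 kb) part-storage plasmid built on pYTK001, the entry vector of the yeast modular cloning toolkit. It carries a single yeast regulatory part rather than a complete expression cassette. Although catalogued as a yeast expression vector, the annotated backbone contains only bacterial maintenance functions. These are a high-copy ColE1/pUC-type origin of replication and a chloramphenicol acetyltransferase (cat) gene driven by its native promoter, with a lambda t0 terminator downstream. No yeast selectable marker is annotated. The only yeast replication-related hit is a 16-nt match to ARS1, which is too short to be a functional origin and is probably a spurious annotation. The plasmid is therefore propagated in E. coli under chloramphenicol selection and is not expected to be maintained in yeast on its own.

The insert is named pCUP1m [2b] and its stated purpose is "core promoter". The feature table detects an 87-nt fragment of the S. cerevisiae CUP1 promoter, the copper-regulated metallothionein promoter. This fits a minimal or core version of that promoter, lacking most of the upstream regulatory region. The "2b" label suggests a subdivided promoter-position part, meant to be joined to a separate upstream element such as operator or activating sequences to make hybrid synthetic promoters, although the record does not spell this out. The cloning method is listed as Gateway, but no att recombination sites appear in the annotation. The associated work concerns engineering yeast for tunable GPCR signalling, in which core promoter parts like this one would serve to build response-tuned reporter or pathway promoters.
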