Addgene plasmid #123042: pWS497
Purpose: Core promoter
Depositing lab: Tom Ellis. Depositing organization: Imperial College London. Publication: Engineering a Model Cell for Rational Tuning of GPCR Signaling. Shaw WM, Yamauchi H, Mead J, Gowers GF, Bell DJ, Oling D, Larsson N, Wigglesworth M, Ladds G, Ellis T. Cell. 2019 Apr 18;177(3):782-796.e27. doi: 10.1016/j.cell.2019.02.023. Epub 2019 Apr 4. PubMed 30955892.
Backbone
  Vector backbone: pYTK001
  Vector type: Yeast Expression
Growth in bacteria
  Bacterial resistance: Chloramphenicol, 25 μg/mL
  Growth temperature: 37°C
  Growth strain: NEB Turbo Competent E. coli
  Copy number: High Copy
Gene/Insert
  Gene/Insert name: pCUP1m [2b]
  Species: S. cerevisiae (budding yeast)
  Cloning method: Gateway Cloning
Terms and licenses: Academic/Nonprofit Terms; Industry Terms: Not Available to Industry
Depositor comments: Please visit https://www.biorxiv.org/content/10.1101/390559v1 for bioRxiv preprint.
How to cite: pWS497 was a gift from Tom Ellis (Addgene plasmid # 123042 ; http://n2t.net/addgene:123042 ; RRID:Addgene_123042)
